>Addgene plasmid #15809 | pET15-UbE2W | addgene full sequence | sequence record 355619 | Addgene NGS Result
TAATACGACTCACTATAGGGGAATTGTGAGCGGATAACAATTCCCCTCTAGAAATAATTTTGTTTAACTT
TAAGAAGGAGATATACCATGGGCAGCAGCCATCATCATCATCATCACAGCAGCGGCCTGGTGCCGCGCGG
CAGCCATATGCTCGAGATGGCGTCAATGCAGACCACAGGAAGGAGGGTGGAAGTATGGTTTCCAAAACGA
CTACAGAAAGAACTGTTGGCTTTGCAAAATGACCCACCTCCTGGAATGACCTTAAATGAGAAGAGTGTTC
AAAATTCAATTACACAGTGGATTGTAGACATGGAAGGTGCACCAGGTACCTTATATGAAGGGGAAAAATT
TCAACTTCTATTTAAATTTAGTAGTCGATATCCTTTTGACTCTCCTCAGGTCATGTTTACTGGTGAAAAT
ATTCCTGTTCATCCTCATGTTTATAGCAATGGTCATATCTGTTTATCCATTCTAACAGAAGACTGGTCCC
CAGCGCTCTCAGTCCAATCAGTTTGTCTTAGCATTATTAGCATGCTTTCCAGCTGCAAGGAAAAGAGACG
ACCACCGGATAATTCTTTTTATGTGCGAACATGTAACAAGAATCCAAAGAAAACAAAATGGTGGTATCAT
GATGATACTTGTTGAGGATCCGGCTGCTAACAAAGCCCGAAAGGAAGCTGAGTTGGCTGCTGCCACCGCT
GAGCAATAACTAGCATAACCCCTTGGGGCCTCTAAACGGGTCTTGAGGGGTTTTTTGCTGAAAGGAGGAA
CTATATCCGGATATCCCGCAAGAGGCCCGGCAGTACCGGCATAACCAAGCCTATGCCTACAGCATCCAGG
GTGACGGTGCCGAGGATGACGATGAGCGCATTGTTAGATTTCATACACGGTGCCTGACTGCGTTAGCAAT
TTAACTGTGATAAACTACCGCATTAAAGCTTATCGATGATAAGCTGTCAAACATGAGAATTCTTGAAGAC
GAAAGGGCCTCGTGATACGCCTATTTTTATAGGTTAATGTCATGATAATAATGGTTTCTTAGACGTCAGG
TGGCACTTTTCGGGGAAATGTGCGCGGAACCCCTATTTGTTTATTTTTCTAAATACATTCAAATATGTAT
CCGCTCATGAGACAATAACCCTGATAAATGCTTCAATAATATTGAAAAAGGAAGAGTATGAGTATTCAAC
ATTTCCGTGTCGCCCTTATTCCCTTTTTTGCGGCATTTTGCCTTCCTGTTTTTGCTCACCCAGAAACGCT
GGTGAAAGTAAAAGATGCTGAAGATCAGTTGGGTGCACGAGTGGGTTACATCGAACTGGATCTCAACAGC
GGTAAGATCCTTGAGAGTTTTCGCCCCGAAGAACGTTTTCCAATGATGAGCACTTTTAAAGTTCTGCTAT
GTGGCGCGGTATTATCCCGTGTTGACGCCGGGCAAGAGCAACTCGGTCGCCGCATACACTATTCTCAGAA
TGACTTGGTTGAGTACTCACCAGTCACAGAAAAGCATCTTACGGATGGCATGACAGTAAGAGAATTATGC
AGTGCTGCCATAACCATGAGTGATAACACTGCGGCCAACTTACTTCTGACAACGATCGGAGGACCGAAGG
AGCTAACCGCTTTTTTGCACAACATGGGGGATCATGTAACTCGCCTTGATCGTTGGGAACCGGAGCTGAA
TGAAGCCATACCAAACGACGAGCGTGACACCACGATGCCTGCAGCAATGGCAACAACGTTGCGCAAACTA
TTAACTGGCGAACTACTTACTCTAGCTTCCCGGCAACAATTAATAGACTGGATGGAGGCGGATAAAGTTG
CAGGACCACTTCTGCGCTCGGCCCTTCCGGCTGGCTGGTTTATTGCTGATAAATCTGGAGCCGGTGAGCG
TGGGTCTCGCGGTATCATTGCAGCACTGGGGCCAGATGGTAAGCCCTCCCGTATCGTAGTTATCTACACG
ACGGGGAGTCAGGCAACTATGGATGAACGAAATAGACAGATCGCTGAGATAGGTGCCTCACTGATTAAGC
ATTGGTAACTGTCAGACCAAGTTTACTCATATATACTTTAGATTGATTTAAAACTTCATTTTTAATTTAA
AAGGATCTAGGTGAAGATCCTTTTTGATAATCTCATGACCAAAATCCCTTAACGTGAGTTTTCGTTCCAC
TGAGCGTCAGACCCCGTAGAAAAGATCAAAGGATCTTCTTGAGATCCTTTTTTTCTGCGCGTAATCTGCT
GCTTGCAAACAAAAAAACCACCGCTACCAGCGGTGGTTTGTTTGCCGGATCAAGAGCTACCAACTCTTTT
TCCGAAGGTAACTGGCTTCAGCAGAGCGCAGATACCAAATACTGTCCTTCTAGTGTAGCCGTAGTTAGGC
CACCACTTCAAGAACTCTGTAGCACCGCCTACATACCTCGCTCTGCTAATCCTGTTACCAGTGGCTGCTG
CCAGTGGCGATAAGTCGTGTCTTACCGGGTTGGACTCAAGACGATAGTTACCGGATAAGGCGCAGCGGTC
GGGCTGAACGGGGGGTTCGTGCACACAGCCCAGCTTGGAGCGAACGACCTACACCGAACTGAGATACCTA
CAGCGTGAGCTATGAGAAAGCGCCACGCTTCCCGAAGGGAGAAAGGCGGACAGGTATCCGGTAAGCGGCA
GGGTCGGAACAGGAGAGCGCACGAGGGAGCTTCCAGGGGGAAACGCCTGGTATCTTTATAGTCCTGTCGG
GTTTCGCCACCTCTGACTTGAGCGTCGATTTTTGTGATGCTCGTCAGGGGGGCGGAGCCTATGGAAAAAC
GCCAGCAACGCGGCCTTTTTACGGTTCCTGGCCTTTTGCTGGCCTTTTGCTCACATGTTCTTTCCTGCGT
TATCCCCTGATTCTGTGGATAACCGTATTACCGCCTTTGAGTGAGCTGATACCGCTCGCCGCAGCCGAAC
GACCGAGCGCAGCGAGTCAGTGAGCGAGGAAGCGGAAGAGCGCCTGATGCGGTATTTTCTCCTTACGCAT
CTGTGCGGTATTTCACACCGCAATGGTGCACTCTCAGTACAATCTGCTCTGATGCCGCATAGTTAAGCCA
GTATACACTCCGCTATCGCTACGTGACTGGGTCATGGCTGCGCCCCGACACCCGCCAACACCCGCTGACG
CGCCCTGACGGGCTTGTCTGCTCCCGGCATCCGCTTACAGACAAGCTGTGACCGTCTCCGGGAGCTGCAT
GTGTCAGAGGTTTTCACCGTCATCACCGAAACGCGCGAGGCAGCTGCGGTAAAGCTCATCAGCGTGGTCG
TGAAGCGATTCACAGATGTCTGCCTGTTCATCCGCGTCCAGCTCGTTGAGTTTCTCCAGAAGCGTTAATG
TCTGGCTTCTGATAAAGCGGGCCATGTTAAGGGCGGTTTTTTCCTGTTTGGTCACTGATGCCTCCGTGTA
AGGGGGATTTCTGTTCATGGGGGTAATGATACCGATGAAACGAGAGAGGATGCTCACGATACGGGTTACT
GATGATGAACATGCCCGGTTACTGGAACGTTGTGAGGGTAAACAACTGGCGGTATGGATGCGGCGGGACC
AGAGAAAAATCACTCAGGGTCAATGCCAGCGCTTCGTTAATACAGATGTAGGTGTTCCACAGGGTAGCCA
GCAGCATCCTGCGATGCAGATCCGGAACATAATGGTGCAGGGCGCTGACTTCCGCGTTTCCAGACTTTAC
GAAACACGGAAACCGAAGACCATTCATGTTGTTGCTCAGGTCGCAGACGTTTTGCAGCAGCAGTCGCTTC
ACGTTCGCTCGCGTATCGGTGATTCATTCTGCTAACCAGTAAGGCAACCCCGCCAGCCTAGCCGGGTCCT
CAACGACAGGAGCACGATCATGCGCACCCGTGGCCAGGACCCAACGCTGCCCGAGATGCGCCGCGTGCGG
CTGCTGGAGATGGCGGACGCGATGGATATGTTCTGCCAAGGGTTGGTTTGCGCATTCACAGTTCTCCGCA
AGAATTGATTGGCTCCAATTCTTGGAGTGGTGAATCCGTTAGCGAGGTGCCGCCGGCTTCCATTCAGGTC
GAGGTGGCCCGGCTCCATGCACCGCGACGCAACGCGGGGAGGCAGACAAGGTATAGGGCGGCGCCTACAA
TCCATGCCAACCCGTTCCATGTGCTCGCCGAGGCGGCATAAATCGCCGTGACGATCAGCGGTCCAATGAT
CGAAGTTAGGCTGGTAAGAGCCGCGAGCGATCCTTGAAGCTGTCCCTGATGGTCGTCATCTACCTGCCTG
GACAGCATGGCCTGCAACGCGGGCATCCCGATGCCGCCGGAAGCGAGAAGAATCATAATGGGGAAGGCCA
TCCAGCCTCGCGTCGCGAACGCCAGCAAGACGTAGCCCAGCGCGTCGGCCGCCATGCCGGCGATAATGGC
CTGCTTCTCGCCGAAACGTTTGGTGGCGGGACCAGTGACGAAGGCTTGAGCGAGGGCGTGCAAGATTCCG
AATACCGCAAGCGACAGGCCGATCATCGTCGCGCTCCAGCGAAAGCGGTCCTCGCCGAAAATGACCCAGA
GCGCTGCCGGCACCTGTCCTACGAGTTGCATGATAAAGAAGACAGTCATAAGTGCGGCGACGATAGTCAT
GCCCCGCGCCCACCGGAAGGAGCTGACTGGGTTGAAGGCTCTCAAGGGCATCGGTCGAGATCCCGGTGCC
TAATGAGTGAGCTAACTTACATTAATTGCGTTGCGCTCACTGCCCGCTTTCCAGTCGGGAAACTGTCGTG
CCAGCTGCATTAATGAATCGGCCAACGCGCGGGGAGAGGCGGTTTGCGTATTGGGCGCCAGGGTGGTTTT
TCTTTTCACCAGTGAGACGGGCAACAGCTGATTGCCCTTCACCGCCTGGCCCTGAGAGAGTTGCAGCAAG
CGGTCCACGCTGGTTTGCCCCAGCAGGCGAAAATCCTGTTTGATGGTGGTTAACGGCGGGATATAACATG
AGCTGTCTTCGGTATCGTCGTATCCCACTACCGAGATATCCGCACCAACGCGCAGCCCGGACTCGGTAAT
GGCGCGCATTGCGCCCAGCGCCATCTGATCGTTGGCAACCAGCATCGCAGTGGGAACGATGCCCTCATTC
AGCATTTGCATGGTTTGTTGAAAACCGGACATGGCACTCCAGTCGCCTTCCCGTTCCGCTATCGGCTGAA
TTTGATTGCGAGTGAGATATTTATGCCAGCCAGCCAGACGCAGACGCGCCGAGACAGAACTTAATGGGCC
CGCTAACAGCGCGATTTGCTGGTGACCCAATGCGACCAGATGCTCCACGCCCAGTCGCGTACCGTCTTCA
TGGGAGAAAATAATACTGTTGATGGGTGTCTGGTCAGAGACATCAAGAAATAACGCCGGAACATTAGTGC
AGGCAGCTTCCACAGCAATGGCATCCTGGTCATCCAGCGGATAGTTAATGATCAGCCCACTGACGCGTTG
CGCGAGAAGATTGTGCACCGCCGCTTTACAGGCTTCGACGCCGCTTCGTTCTACCATCGACACCACCACG
CTGGCACCCAGTTGATCGGCGCGAGATTTAATCGCCGCGACAATTTGCGACGGCGCGTGCAGGGCCAGAC
TGGAGGTGGCAACGCCAATCAGCAACGACTGTTTGCCCGCCAGTTGTTGTGCCACGCGGTTGGGAATGTA
ATTCAGCTCCGCCATCGCCGCTTCCACTTTTTCCCGCGTTTTCGCAGAAACGTGGCTGGCCTGGTTCACC
ACGCGGGAAACGGTCTGATAAGAGACACCGGCATACTCTGCGACATCGTATAACGTTACTGGTTTCACAT
TCACCACCCTGAATTGACTCTCTTCCGGGCGCTATCATGCCATACCGCGAAAGGTTTTGCGCCATTCGAT
GGTGTCCGGGATCTCGACGCTCTCCCTTATGCGACTCCTGCATTAGGAAGCAGCCCAGTAGTAGGTTGAG
GCCGTTGAGCACCGCCGCCGCAAGGAATGGTGCATGCAAGGAGATGGCGCCCAACAGTCCCCCGGCCACG
GGGCCTGCCACCATACCCACGCCGAAACAAGCGCTCATGAGCCCGAAGTGGCGAGCCCGATCTTCCCCAT
CGGTGATGTCGGCGATATAGGCGCCAGCAACCGCACCTGTGGCGCCGGTGATGCCGGCCACGATGCGTCC
GGCGTAGAGGATCGAGATCTCGATCCCGCGAAAT
Features (pLannotate 1.2.2; 21 found; start..end, strand, type, name):
      1..19      +  promoter       T7 promoter: promoter for bacteriophage T7 RNA polymerase
     20..44      +  protein_bind   lac operator: The lac repressor binds to the lac operator to inhibit transcription in E. coli. This inhibition can be relieved by adding lactose or isopropyl-β-D-thiogalactopyranoside (IPTG). lac repressor encoded by lacI
     59..81      +  RBS            RBS: efficient ribosome binding site from bacteriophage T7 gene 10 (Olins and Rangwala, 1989)
    100..116     +  CDS            capTEV™ (fragment): composite tag for in vivo biotinylation, TEV protease cleavage, and 6xHis tagging
    127..144     +  CDS            thrombin site: thrombin recognition and cleavage site
    157..642     +  CDS            UBE2W: UBE2W_HUMAN - Also known as UBC16. Experimental evidence at protein level: Swiss-Prot protein existence level 1. Accepts ubiquitin from the E1 complex and catalyzes its covalent attachment to other proteins (PubMed:20061386, PubMed:21229326). Specifically monoubiquitinates the N-terminus of various substrates, including ATXN3, MAPT/TAU, POLR2H/RPB8 and STUB1/CHIP, by recognizing backbone atoms of disordered N-termini (PubMed:23560854, PubMed:23696636, PubMed:25436519). Involved in degradation of misfolded chaperone substrates by mediating monoubiquitination of STUB1/CHIP, leading to recruitmen
    653..702     +  CDS            SET1 (fragment): solubility-enhancement tag derived from T7 phage gene 10B
    710..757     +  terminator     T7 terminator: transcription terminator for bacteriophage T7 RNA polymerase
    780..884     -  CDS            TcR (fragment): tetracycline efflux protein; tet; confers resistance to tetracycline
    932..960     -  promoter       tet promoter: E. coli promoter for tetracycline efflux protein gene
   1073..1177    +  promoter       AmpR promoter: bla
   1178..2038    +  CDS            AmpR: β-lactamase; bla; confers resistance to ampicillin, carbenicillin, and related antibiotics
   2209..2797    +  rep_origin     ori: high-copy-number ColE1/pMB1/pBR322/pUC origin of replication
   2983..3122    -  misc_feature   bom: basis of mobility region from pBR322
   3224..3415    -  CDS            rop: Rop protein, which maintains plasmids at low copy number; rop
   3432..3812    +  CDS            YPB1_ECOLX: Protein predicted: Swiss-Prot protein existence level 4. From Escherichia coli.
   4054..4678    -  CDS            TcR (fragment): tetracycline efflux protein; tet; confers resistance to tetracycline
   4693..4714    -  protein_bind   CAP binding site: CAP binding activates transcription in the presence of cAMP. E. coli catabolite activator protein
   4727..5808    -  CDS            lacI: lac repressor; lacI; The lac repressor binds to the lac operator to inhibit transcription in E. coli. This inhibition can be relieved by adding lactose or isopropyl-β-D-thiogalactopyranoside (IPTG).
   5809..5886    -  promoter       lacI promoter: lacI
   5894..6173    -  CDS            TcR (fragment): tetracycline efflux protein; tet; confers resistance to tetracycline
