[The description below was written by a language model from this plasmid's Addgene catalogue record and pLannotate feature annotations shown in this document.]
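Description:
pET15-UbE2W is a bacterial expression plasmid built on the pET15 backbone for producing the human ubiquitin-conjugating enzyme UBE2W (also called UBC16) in E. coli. The roughly 489 bp coding sequence was inserted between the NdeI and BamHI sites, both of which are retained, giving a sequenced plasmid of 6,194 nt. Transcription is driven by a T7 promoter followed immediately by a lac operator, with the T7 gene 10 ribosome binding site upstream of the open reading frame and a T7 terminator downstream. The backbone also carries lacI with its own promoter. The repressor holds the operator closed until lactose or IPTG is added, and expression needs a host that supplies T7 RNA polymerase. The backbone provides an N-terminal His tag followed by a thrombin cleavage site, so the tag can be removed after affinity purification. The annotation tool labels the His-encoding stretch as a fragment of a composite tag, and the short "solubility tag" hit after the insert is most likely residual vector sequence upstream of the terminator, not a fusion partner.

The plasmid replicates from a ColE1/pMB1-type origin and is selected with ampicillin through the β-lactamase gene. The pBR322-derived bom and rop elements are present, along with several non-functional fragments of the tetracycline resistance gene. The catalogue lists the plasmid as high copy, although rop normally moderates copy number. Repository sequencing flagged a possible discrepancy at the 3′ end of lacI, and its functional effect is unknown. The construct is suited to making recombinant UBE2W, an E2 that accepts ubiquitin from E1 enzymes. This fits the associated study of how E1 activation systems charge different E2 enzymes.
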