Addgene plasmid #15809: pET15-UbE2W
Depositing lab: Wade Harper. Depositing organization: Harvard Medical School. Publication: Dual E1 activation systems for ubiquitin differentially regulate E2 enzyme charging. Jin J, Li X, Gygi SP, Harper JW. Nature. 2007 Jun 28. 447(7148):1135-8. 10.1038/nature05902 PubMed 17597759.
Backbone
  Vector backbone: pET15
  Backbone size w/o insert (bp): 5700
  Vector type: Bacterial Expression
Growth in bacteria
  Bacterial resistance: Ampicillin, 100 μg/mL
  Growth temperature: 37°C
  Growth strain: DH5alpha
  Copy number: High Copy
Gene/Insert
  Gene/Insert name: Ubiquitin conjugating enzyme UbE2W (alt name: UbE2W)
  Species: H. sapiens (human)
  Insert size (bp): 489
  GenBank ID: NM_001001481
  Entrez Gene: UBE2W (a.k.a. UBC-16, UBC16)
  Tag / fusion protein: His (N terminal on backbone)
  Cloning method: Restriction Enzyme; 5′ cloning site NdeI (not destroyed); 3′ cloning site BamHI (not destroyed)
  Sequencing primers: 5′ T7
Terms and licenses: Academic/Nonprofit Terms; Industry Terms: Not Available to Industry
Depositor comments: Addgene QC NGS analysis identifies a potential sequence discrepancy in the 3' end of the sequence encoding for LacI in the plasmid backbone. It is unknown what, if any, impact this may have on plasmid function.
How to cite: pET15-UbE2W was a gift from Wade Harper (Addgene plasmid # 15809 ; http://n2t.net/addgene:15809 ; RRID:Addgene_15809)
