>Addgene plasmid #15809 | pET15-UbE2W | depositor partial sequence | sequence record 8360 | Author sequence
ATGGCGTCAATGCAGACCACAGGAAGGAGGGTGGAAGTATGGTTTCCAAAACGACTACAGAAAGAACTGT
TGGCTTTGCAAAATGACCCACCTCCTGGAATGACCTTAAATGAGAAGAGTGTTCAAAATTCAATTACACA
GTGGATTGTAGACATGGAAGGTGCACCAGGTACCTTATATGAAGGGGAAAAATTTCAACTTCTATTTAAA
TTTAGTAGTCGATATCCTTTTGACTCTCCTCAGGTCATGTTTACTGGTGAAAATATTCCTGTTCATCCTC
ATGTTTATAGCAATGGTCATATCTGTTTATCCATTCTAACAGAAGACTGGTCCCCAGCGCTCTCAGTCCA
ATCAGTTTGTCTTAGCATTATTAGCATGCTTTCCAGCTGCAAGGAAAAGAGACGACCACCGGATAATTCT
TTTTATGTGCGAACATGTAACAAGAATCCAAAGAAAACAAAATGGTGGTATCATGATGATACTTGTTGA
